Addgene plasmid #127161: pRSFDuet-sumo-h-cGAS
Purpose: expression of human cGAS protein
Depositing lab: Thomas Tuschl. Depositing organization: Rockefeller University. Publication: Development of human cGAS-specific small-molecule inhibitors for repression of dsDNA-triggered interferon expression. Lama L, Adura C, Xie W, Tomita D, Kamei T, Kuryavyi V, Gogakos T, Steinberg JI, Miller M, Ramos-Espiritu L, Asano Y, Hashizume S, Aida J, Imaeda T, Okamoto R, Jennings AJ, Michino M, Kuroita T, Stamford A, Gao P, Meinke P, Glickman JF, Patel DJ, Tuschl T. Nat Commun. 2019 May 21;10(1):2261. doi: 10.1038/s41467-019-08620-4. PubMed 31113940.
Backbone
  Vector backbone: pRSFDuet
  Backbone manufacturer: Novagen
  Backbone size w/o insert (bp): 4114
  Total vector size (bp): 5685
  Modifications to backbone: His-SUMO tag added to MCS1
  Vector type: Bacterial Expression
Growth in bacteria
  Bacterial resistance: Kanamycin, 50 μg/mL
  Growth temperature: 37°C
  Growth strain: DH5alpha
  Copy number: Low Copy
Gene/Insert
  Gene/Insert name: MB21D1 (alt name: Cgas)
  Species: H. sapiens (human)
  Insert size (bp): 5685
  Mutation: None
  GenBank ID: NM_138441.2
  Entrez Gene: CGAS (a.k.a. C6orf150, D4, MB21D1, h-cGAS)
  Tag / fusion protein: His-SUMO tag (N terminal on insert)
  Cloning method: Restriction Enzyme; 5′ cloning site BamHI (destroyed during cloning); 3′ cloning site NotI (unknown if destroyed)
  Sequencing primers: 5′ GTATTAGAATCCAAGCTGATCAG; 3′ T7 terminator
Terms and licenses: Academic/Nonprofit Terms; Industry Terms: Not Available to Industry
How to cite: pRSFDuet-sumo-h-cGAS was a gift from Thomas Tuschl (Addgene plasmid # 127161 ; http://n2t.net/addgene:127161 ; RRID:Addgene_127161)
