[The description below was written by a language model from this plasmid's Addgene catalogue record and pLannotate feature annotations shown in this document.]
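Description:
pRSFDuet-sumo-h-cGAS is a bacterial expression plasmid for producing recombinant human cGAS (gene CGAS, also known as MB21D1 or C6orf150) in E. coli. It is built on the Novagen pRSFDuet backbone, a two-cassette T7 co-expression vector that was modified here by adding a His-SUMO tag to the first multiple cloning site. The plasmid replicates from the RSF1030 origin, which is compatible with other common origins and so allows it to coexist with additional plasmids. It is selected with kanamycin through an aminoglycoside phosphotransferase gene. The total size is about 5.7 kb. The catalogue's insert size field repeats this whole-plasmid figure, whereas the annotated cGAS coding region spans roughly 1.6 kb.

In the first cassette, a T7 promoter with an adjacent lac operator and the T7 gene 10 ribosome binding site drive a single fusion reading frame. It consists of an N-terminal histidine tag (detected as a fragment of a composite His-containing tag), a thrombin cleavage site, yeast SMT3-derived SUMO, and then the unmutated human cGAS sequence, which was cloned between BamHI (destroyed) and NotI. The plasmid also carries lacI with its own promoter, so expression stays repressed until it is induced with IPTG in a host that supplies T7 RNA polymerase. The second T7 promoter/lac operator cassette appears empty, retaining only the vector's S-tag sequence ahead of the T7 terminator. The short TcR, SET1 and AmpR-promoter hits are likely backbone remnants or annotation artefacts rather than functional elements.

The His tag allows affinity purification, and SUMO commonly aids solubility and can be removed with a SUMO-specific protease. The associated work concerned the development of small-molecule inhibitors specific for human cGAS.
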