Features (pLannotate 1.2.2; 21 found; start..end, strand, type, name):
    423..500     -  promoter       lacI promoter: lacI
    508..543     -  CDS            TcR (fragment): tetracycline efflux protein; tet; confers resistance to tetracycline
    546..564     +  promoter       T7 promoter: promoter for bacteriophage T7 RNA polymerase
    565..589     +  protein_bind   lac operator: The lac repressor binds to the lac operator to inhibit transcription in E. coli. This inhibition can be relieved by adding lactose or isopropyl-β-D-thiogalactopyranoside (IPTG). lac repressor encoded by lacI
    604..626     +  RBS            RBS: efficient ribosome binding site from bacteriophage T7 gene 10 (Olins and Rangwala, 1989)
    645..661     +  CDS            capTEV™ (fragment): composite tag for in vivo biotinylation, TEV protease cleavage, and 6xHis tagging
    672..689     +  CDS            thrombin site: thrombin recognition and cleavage site
    702..994     +  CDS            SUMO (fragment): cleavable ubiquitin-like protein tag; S. cerevisiae SMT3 (truncated)
    999..2564    +  CDS            CGAS: CGAS_HUMAN - Also known as C6orf150 From Homo sapiens (Human).
   2633..2651    +  promoter       T7 promoter: promoter for bacteriophage T7 RNA polymerase
   2652..2676    +  protein_bind   lac operator: The lac repressor binds to the lac operator to inhibit transcription in E. coli. This inhibition can be relieved by adding lactose or isopropyl-β-D-thiogalactopyranoside (IPTG). lac repressor encoded by lacI
   2785..2826    +  CDS            S-Tag (fragment): affinity and epitope tag derived from pancreatic ribonuclease A
   2856..2873    +  CDS            SET1 (fragment): solubility-enhancement tag derived from T7 phage gene 10B
   2881..2928    +  terminator     T7 terminator: transcription terminator for bacteriophage T7 RNA polymerase
   3092..3149    +  promoter       AmpR promoter (fragment): bla
   3158..3973    -  CDS            KanR: aminoglycoside phosphotransferase; aph(3')-Ia; confers resistance to kanamycin in bacteria or G418 (Geneticin®) in eukaryotes
   3974..4065    -  promoter       AmpR promoter: bla
   4081..4830    -  rep_origin     RSF ori: Plasmids containing the RSF 1030 origin of replication can be propagated in E. coli cells that contain additional plasmids with compatible origins.
   4913..4977    -  CDS            TcR (fragment): tetracycline efflux protein; tet; confers resistance to tetracycline
   4992..5013    -  protein_bind   CAP binding site: CAP binding activates transcription in the presence of cAMP. E. coli catabolite activator protein
   5026..422     -  CDS            lacI (across the origin): lac repressor; lacI; The lac repressor binds to the lac operator to inhibit transcription in E. coli. This inhibition can be relieved by adding lactose or isopropyl-β-D-thiogalactopyranoside (IPTG).
>Addgene plasmid #127161 | pRSFDuet-sumo-h-cGAS | addgene full sequence | sequence record 257764 | Addgene NGS Result
GTGCAGGCAGCTTCCACAGCAATGGCATCCTGGTCATCCAGCGGATAGTTAATGATCAGCCCACTGACGC
GTTGCGCGAGAAGATTGTGCACCGCCGCTTTACAGGCTTCGACGCCGCTTCGTTCTACCATCGACACCAC
CACGCTGGCACCCAGTTGATCGGCGCGAGATTTAATCGCCGCGACAATTTGCGACGGCGCGTGCAGGGCC
AGACTGGAGGTGGCAACGCCAATCAGCAACGACTGTTTGCCCGCCAGTTGTTGTGCCACGCGGTTGGGAA
TGTAATTCAGCTCCGCCATCGCCGCTTCCACTTTTTCCCGCGTTTTCGCAGAAACGTGGCTGGCCTGGTT
CACCACGCGGGAAACGGTCTGATAAGAGACACCGGCATACTCTGCGACATCGTATAACGTTACTGGTTTC
ACATTCACCACCCTGAATTGACTCTCTTCCGGGCGCTATCATGCCATACCGCGAAAGGTTTTGCGCCATT
CGATGGTGTCCGGGATCTCGACGCTCTCCCTTATGCGACTCCTGCATTAGGAAATTAATACGACTCACTA
TAGGGGAATTGTGAGCGGATAACAATTCCCCTGTAGAAATAATTTTGTTTAACTTTAATAAGGAGATATA
CCATGGGCAGCAGCCATCATCATCATCATCACAGCAGCGGCCTGGTGCCGCGCGGCAGCCACATGGCAAG
CATGTCGGACTCAGAAGTCAATCAAGAAGCTAAGCCAGAGGTCAAGCCAGAAGTCAAGCCTGAGACTCAC
ATCAATTTAAAGGTGTCCGATGGATCTTCAGAGATCTTCTTCAAGATCAAAAAGACCACTCCTTTAAGAA
GGCTGATGGAAGCGTTCGCTAAAAGACAGGGTAAGGAAATGGACTCCTTAAGATTCTTGTACGACGGTAT
TAGAATCCAAGCTGATCAGACCCCTGAAGATTTGGACATGGAGGATAACGATATTATTGAGGCTCACAGA
GAACAGATTGGTGGATCTATGCAGCCTTGGCACGGAAAGGCCATGCAGAGAGCTTCCGAGGCCGGAGCCA
CTGCCCCCAAGGCTTCCGCACGGAATGCCAGGGGCGCCCCGATGGATCCCAACGAGTCTCCGGCTGCCCC
CGAGGCCGCCCTGCCTAAGGCGGGAAAGTTCGGCCCCGCCAGGAAGTCGGGATCCCGGCAGAAAAAGAGC
GCCCCGGACACCCAGGAGAGGCCGCCCGTCCGCGCAACTGGGGCCCGCGCCAAAAAGGCCCCTCAGCGCG
CCCAGGACACGCAGCCGTCTGACGCCACCAGCGCCCCTGGGGCAGAGGGGCTGGAGCCTCCTGCGGCTCG
GGAGCCGGCTCTTTCCAGGGCTGGTTCTTGCCGCCAGAGGGGCGCGCGCTGCTCCACGAAGCCAAGACCC
CCGCCCGGGCCCTGGGACGTGCCCAGCCCCGGCCTGCCGGTCTCGGCCCCCATTCTCGTACGGAGGGATG
CGGCGCCTGGGGCCTCGAAGCTCCGGGCGGTTTTGGAGAAGTTGAAGCTCAGCCGCGATGATATCTCCAC
GGCGGCGGGGATGGTGAAAGGGGTTGTGGACCACCTGCTGCTCAGACTGAAGTGCGACTCCGCGTTCAGA
GGCGTCGGGCTGCTGAACACCGGGAGCTACTATGAGCACGTGAAGATTTCTGCACCTAATGAATTTGATG
TCATGTTTAAACTGGAAGTCCCCAGAATTCAACTAGAAGAATATTCCAACACTCGTGCATATTACTTTGT
GAAATTTAAAAGAAATCCGAAAGAAAATCATCTGAGTCAGTTTTTAGAAGGTGAAATATTATCAGCTTCT
AAGATGCTGTCAAAGTTTAGGAAAATCATTAAGGAAGAAATTAACGACATTAAAGATACAGATGTCATCA
TGAAGAGGAAAAGAGGAGGGAGCCCTGCTGTAACACTTCTTATTAGTGAAAAAATATCTGTGGATATAAC
CCTGGCTTTGGAATCAAAAAGTAGCTGGCCTGCTAGCACCCAAGAAGGCCTGCGCATTCAAAACTGGCTT
TCAGCAAAAGTTAGGAAGCAACTACGACTAAAGCCATTTTACCTTGTACCCAAGCATGCAAAGGAAGGAA
ATGGTTTCCAAGAAGAAACATGGCGGCTATCCTTCTCTCACATCGAAAAGGAAATTTTGAACAATCATGG
AAAATCTAAAACGTGCTGTGAAAACAAAGAAGAGAAATGTTGCAGGAAAGATTGTTTAAAACTAATGAAA
TACCTTTTAGAACAGCTGAAAGAAAGGTTTAAAGACAAAAAACATCTGGATAAATTCTCTTCTTATCATG
TGAAAACTGCCTTCTTTCACGTATGTACCCAGAACCCTCAAGACAGTCAGTGGGACCGCAAAGACCTGGG
CCTCTGCTTTGATAACTGCGTGACATACTTTCTTCAGTGCCTCAGGACAGAAAAACTTGAGAATTATTTT
ATTCCTGAATTCAATCTATTCTCTAGCAACTTAATTGACAAAAGAAGTAAAGAATTTCTGACAAAGCAAA
TTGAATATGAAAGAAACAATGAGTTTCCAGTTTTTGATGAATTTTGAGCGGCCGCATAATGCTTAAGTCG
AACAGAAAGTAATCGTATTGTACACGGCCGCATAATCGAAATTAATACGACTCACTATAGGGGAATTGTG
AGCGGATAACAATTCCCCATCTTAGTATATTAGTTAAGTATAAGAAGGAGATATACATATGGCAGATCTC
AATTGGATATCGGCCGGCCACGCGATCGCTGACGTCGGTACCCTCGAGTCTGGTAAAGAAACCGCTGCTG
CGAAATTTGAACGCCAGCACATGGACTCGTCTACTAGCGCAGCTTAATTAACCTAGGCTGCTGCCACCGC
TGAGCAATAACTAGCATAACCCCTTGGGGCCTCTAAACGGGTCTTGAGGGGTTTTTTGCTGAAACCTCAG
GCATTTGAGAAGCACACGGTCACACTGCTTCCGGTAGTCAATAAACCGGTAAACCAGCAATAGACATAAG
CGGCTATTTAACGACCCTGCCCTGAACCGACGACAAGCTGACGACCGGGTCTCCGCAAGTGGCACTTTTC
GGGGAAATGTGCGCGGAACCCCTATTTGTTTATTTTTCTAAATACATTCAAATATGTATCCGCTCATGAA
TTAATTCTTAGAAAAACTCATCGAGCATCAAATGAAACTGCAATTTATTCATATCAGGATTATCAATACC
ATATTTTTGAAAAAGCCGTTTCTGTAATGAAGGAGAAAACTCACCGAGGCAGTTCCATAGGATGGCAAGA
TCCTGGTATCGGTCTGCGATTCCGACTCGTCCAACATCAATACAACCTATTAATTTCCCCTCGTCAAAAA
TAAGGTTATCAAGTGAGAAATCACCATGAGTGACGACTGAATCCGGTGAGAATGGCAAAAGTTTATGCAT
TTCTTTCCAGACTTGTTCAACAGGCCAGCCATTACGCTCGTCATCAAAATCACTCGCATCAACCAAACCG
TTATTCATTCGTGATTGCGCCTGAGCGAGACGAAATACGCGGTCGCTGTTAAAAGGACAATTACAAACAG
GAATCGAATGCAACCGGCGCAGGAACACTGCCAGCGCATCAACAATATTTTCACCTGAATCAGGATATTC
TTCTAATACCTGGAATGCTGTTTTCCCGGGGATCGCAGTGGTGAGTAACCATGCATCATCAGGAGTACGG
ATAAAATGCTTGATGGTCGGAAGAGGCATAAATTCCGTCAGCCAGTTTAGTCTGACCATCTCATCTGTAA
CATCATTGGCAACGCTACCTTTGCCATGTTTCAGAAACAACTCTGGCGCATCGGGCTTCCCATACAATCG
ATAGATTGTCGCACCTGATTGCCCGACATTATCGCGAGCCCATTTATACCCATATAAATCAGCATCCATG
TTGGAATTTAATCGCGGCCTAGAGCAAGACGTTTCCCGTTGAATATGGCTCATACTCTTCCTTTTTCAAT
ATTATTGAAGCATTTATCAGGGTTATTGTCTCATGAGCGGATACATATTTGAATGTATTTAGAAAAATAA
ACAAATAGGCATGCAGCGCTCTTCCGCTTCCTCGCTCACTGACTCGCTACGCTCGGTCGTTCGACTGCGG
CGAGCGGTGTCAGCTCACTCAAAAGCGGTAATACGGTTATCCACAGAATCAGGGGATAAAGCCGGAAAGA
ACATGTGAGCAAAAAGCAAAGCACCGGAAGAAGCCAACGCCGCAGGCGTTTTTCCATAGGCTCCGCCCCC
CTGACGAGCATCACAAAAATCGACGCTCAAGCCAGAGGTGGCGAAACCCGACAGGACTATAAAGATACCA
GGCGTTTCCCCCTGGAAGCTCCCTCGTGCGCTCTCCTGTTCCGACCCTGCCGCTTACCGGATACCTGTCC
GCCTTTCTCCCTTCGGGAAGCGTGGCGCTTTCTCATAGCTCACGCTGTTGGTATCTCAGTTCGGTGTAGG
TCGTTCGCTCCAAGCTGGGCTGTGTGCACGAACCCCCCGTTCAGCCCGACCGCTGCGCCTTATCCGGTAA
CTATCGTCTTGAGTCCAACCCGGTAAGACACGACTTATCGCCACTGGCAGCAGCCATTGGTAACTGATTT
AGAGGACTTTGTCTTGAAGTTATGCACCTGTTAAGGCTAAACTGAAAGAACAGATTTTGGTGAGTGCGGT
CCTCCAACCCACTTACCTTGGTTCAAAGAGTTGGTAGCTCAGCGAACCTTGAGAAAACCACCGTTGGTAG
CGGTGGTTTTTCTTTATTTATGAGATGATGAATCAATCGGTCTATCAAGTCAACGAACAGCTATTCCGTT
ACTCTAGATTTCAGTGCAATTTATCTCTTCAAATGTAGCACCTGAAGTCAGCCCCATACGATATAAGTTG
TAATTCTCATGTTAGTCATGCCCCGCGCCCACCGGAAGGAGCTGACTGGGTTGAAGGCTCTCAAGGGCAT
CGGTCGAGATCCCGGTGCCTAATGAGTGAGCTAACTTACATTAATTGCGTTGCGCTCACTGCCCGCTTTC
CAGTCGGGAAACCTGTCGTGCCAGCTGCATTAATGAATCGGCCAACGCGCGGGGAGAGGCGGTTTGCGTA
TTGGGCGCCAGGGTGGTTTTTCTTTTCACCAGTGAGACGGGCAACAGCTGATTGCCCTTCACCGCCTGGC
CCTGAGAGAGTTGCAGCAAGCGGTCCACGCTGGTTTGCCCCAGCAGGCGAAAATCCTGTTTGATGGTGGT
TAACGGCGGGATATAACATGAGCTGTCTTCGGTATCGTCGTATCCCACTACCGAGATGTCCGCACCAACG
CGCAGCCCGGACTCGGTAATGGCGCGCATTGCGCCCAGCGCCATCTGATCGTTGGCAACCAGCATCGCAG
TGGGAACGATGCCCTCATTCAGCATTTGCATGGTTTGTTGAAAACCGGACATGGCACTCCAGTCGCCTTC
CCGTTCCGCTATCGGCTGAATTTGATTGCGAGTGAGATATTTATGCCAGCCAGCCAGACGCAGACGCGCC
GAGACAGAACTTAATGGGCCCGCTAACAGCGCGATTTGCTGGTGACCCAATGCGACCAGATGCTCCACGC
CCAGTCGCGTACCGTCTTCATGGGAGAAAATAATACTGTTGATGGGTGTCTGGTCAGAGACATCAAGAAA
TAACGCCGGAACATTA
